Addgene plasmid #155877: RALYL-1
Purpose: For use in RBP tethering screen
Depositing lab: Eugene Yeo. Depositing organization: University of California, San Diego (UCSD). Publication: Large-scale tethered function assays identify factors that regulate mRNA stability and translation. Luo EC, Nathanson JL, Tan FE, Schwartz JL, Schmok JC, Shankar A, Markmiller S, Yee BA, Sathe S, Pratt GA, Scaletta DB, Ha Y, Hill DE, Aigner S, Yeo GW. Nat Struct Mol Biol. 2020 Oct;27(10):989-1000. doi: 10.1038/s41594-020-0477-6. Epub 2020 Aug 17. PubMed 32807991.
Backbone
  Vector backbone: E2.pEF5-DEST-FL-V5-MCP
  Backbone size w/o insert (bp): 7357
  Vector type: Mammalian Expression
Growth in bacteria
  Bacterial resistance: Ampicillin, 100 μg/mL
  Growth temperature: 37°C
  Growth strain: DH5alpha
  Copy number: High Copy
Gene/Insert
  Gene/Insert name: RALYL (alt name: Accession: HQ447147)
  Species: H. sapiens (human)
  Insert size (bp): 873
  Mutation: none
  Entrez Gene: RALYL (a.k.a. HNRPCL3)
  Promoter: EF-1a
  Tag / fusion protein: V5-MCP (C terminal on backbone)
  Cloning method: Gateway Cloning
  Sequencing primers: 5′ TAATACGACTCACTATAGGG; 3′ gctcgagtctagagggc
Resource information
  A portion of this plasmid was derived from a plasmid made by: DNASU Plasmid Repository Center for Personalized Diagnostics Biodesign Institute
Terms and licenses: Academic/Nonprofit Terms; Industry Terms: Not Available to Industry
How to cite: RALYL-1 was a gift from Eugene Yeo (Addgene plasmid # 155877 ; http://n2t.net/addgene:155877 ; RRID:Addgene_155877)
