[The description below was written by a language model from this plasmid's Addgene catalogue record and pLannotate feature annotations shown in this document.]
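Description:
RALYL-1 is a mammalian expression plasmid built by Gateway cloning into the E2.pEF5-DEST-FL-V5-MCP destination backbone, made for use in a tethering screen of RNA-binding proteins. It is maintained in E. coli through a high-copy ColE1/pUC-type origin and an ampicillin resistance gene (β-lactamase with its own promoter). A partial f1 origin and leftover lac regulatory fragments are also annotated in the backbone.

The payload is the 873 bp human RALYL open reading frame (also known as HNRPCL3), recorded as unmutated and derived in part from a clone repository ORF. It is flanked by attB1 and attB2 recombination sites left by the Gateway reaction. The strong constitutive EF-1α promoter drives expression, and a T7 promoter lies between it and the insert. Downstream of attB2, the backbone supplies a C-terminal V5 epitope tag followed by the bacteriophage MS2 coat protein (MCP), and the unit ends at a bovine growth hormone polyadenylation signal. MCP binds a specific MS2 RNA stem-loop, so the fusion can be recruited artificially to a reporter transcript carrying such hairpins, and the V5 tag allows detection of the protein. The associated study concerns factors that regulate mRNA stability and translation, but the reporter itself is not part of this plasmid.

The feature table also shows an FRT site directly upstream of a hygromycin resistance coding sequence and an SV40 polyadenylation signal, with only a small SV40 promoter fragment nearby. This layout resembles designs for FLP-mediated integration at a genomic FRT site, but the record does not state that use. The sequenced record is 7,234 nt, shorter than the listed backbone plus insert sizes would suggest, which fits replacement of the Gateway cassette during recombination.
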