Features (pLannotate 1.2.2; 24 found; start..end, strand, type, name):
      1..1179    +  promoter       EF-1α promoter: strong constitutive promoter for human elongation factor EF-1α
   1196..1214    +  promoter       T7 promoter: promoter for bacteriophage T7 RNA polymerase
   1294..1311    +  protein_bind   attB1 (fragment): mutant version of attB; core recombination site for the Gateway® BP reaction BP Clonase™
   1317..2189    +  CDS            RALYL: RALYL_HUMAN - Also known as HNRPCL3. Experimental evidence at protein level: Swiss-Prot protein existence level 1. From Homo sapiens (Human).
   2192..2215    -  protein_bind   attB2: mutant version of attB; recombination site for the Gateway® BP reaction BP Clonase™
   2340..2381    +  CDS            V5 tag: epitope tag from simian virus 5
   2394..2780    +  CDS            MS2: bacteriophage MS2 coat protein binds to a specific stem-loop structure in the viral RNA (Peabody, 1993)
   2842..3066    +  polyA_signal   bGH poly(A) signal: bovine growth hormone polyadenylation signal
   3070..3091    +  promoter       SV40 promoter (fragment): SV40 enhancer and early promoter
   3112..3345    +  rep_origin     f1 ori (fragment) (sequence partly withheld): f1 bacteriophage origin of replication; arrow indicates direction of (+) strand synthesis
   3350..3397    +  protein_bind   FRT: FLP-mediated recombination occurs in the 8-bp core sequence TCTAGAAA (Turan and Bode, 2011). FLP recombinase from the Saccharomyces cerevisiae 2μ plasmid
   3405..4427    +  CDS            HygR: aminoglycoside phosphotransferase from E. coli; aph(4)-Ia; confers resistance to hygromycin
   4437..4562    +  CDS            ble (fragment): BLE_KLEPN - Experimental evidence at protein level: Swiss-Prot protein existence level 1. Binding protein with a strong affinity to the bleomycin family of antibiotics. Binds to CL990; an antimitotic-antibiotic compound. From Klebsiella pneumoniae.
   4557..4678    +  polyA_signal   SV40 poly(A) signal: SV40 polyadenylation signal
   4751..4767    -  protein_bind   lac operator: The lac repressor binds to the lac operator to inhibit transcription in E. coli. This inhibition can be relieved by adding lactose or isopropyl-β-D-thiogalactopyranoside (IPTG). lac repressor encoded by lacI
   4775..4805    -  promoter       lac promoter: promoter for the E. coli lac operon
   4820..4841    -  protein_bind   CAP binding site: CAP binding activates transcription in the presence of cAMP. E. coli catabolite activator protein
   4854..4946    -  CDS            lacI (fragment): lac repressor; lacI; The lac repressor binds to the lac operator to inhibit transcription in E. coli. This inhibition can be relieved by adding lactose or isopropyl-β-D-thiogalactopyranoside (IPTG).
   5129..5717    -  rep_origin     ori: high-copy-number ColE1/pMB1/pBR322/pUC origin of replication
   5888..6748    -  CDS            AmpR: β-lactamase; bla; confers resistance to ampicillin, carbenicillin, and related antibiotics
   6749..6853    -  promoter       AmpR promoter: bla
   6912..6964    -  misc_feature   bom (fragment): basis of mobility region from pBR322
   7119..7137    +  enhancer       CMV enhancer (fragment): human cytomegalovirus immediate early enhancer
   7162..7228    +  CDS            small t antigen (fragment): SV40 (simian virus 40) small t antigen
>Addgene plasmid #155877 | RALYL-1 | addgene full sequence | sequence record 376709 | Addgene NGS Result
GGCTCCGGTGCCCGTCAGTGGGCAGAGCGCACATCGCCCACAGTCCCCGAGAAGTTGGGGGGAGGGGTCG
GCAATTGAACCGGTGCCTAGAGAAGGTGGCGCGGGGTAAACTGGGAAAGTGATGTCGTGTACTGGCTCCG
CCTTTTTCCCGAGGGTGGGGGAGAACCGTATATAAGTGCAGTAGTCGCCGTGAACGTTCTTTTTCGCAAC
GGGTTTGCCGCCAGAACACAGGTAAGTGCCGTGTGTGGTTCCCGCGGGCCTGGCCTCTTTACGGGTTATG
GCCCTTGCGTGCCTTGAATTACTTCCACCTGGCTGCAGTACGTGATTCTTGATCCCGAGCTTCGGGTTGG
AAGTGGGTGGGAGAGTTCGAGGCCTTGCGCTTAAGGAGCCCCTTCGCCTCGTGCTTGAGTTGAGGCCTGG
CCTGGGCGCTGGGGCCGCCGCGTGCGAATCTGGTGGCACCTTCGCGCCTGTCTCGCTGCTTTCGATAAGT
CTCTAGCCATTTAAAATTTTTGATGACCTGCTGCGACGCTTTTTTTCTGGCAAGATAGTCTTGTAAATGC
GGGCCAAGATCTGCACACTGGTATTTCGGTTTTTGGGGCCGCGGGCGGCGACGGGGCCCGTGCGTCCCAG
CGCACATGTTCGGCGAGGCGGGGCCTGCGAGCGCGGCCACCGAGAATCGGACGGGGGTAGTCTCAAGCTG
GCCGGCCTGCTCTGGTGCCTGGCCTCGCGCCGCCGTGTATCGCCCCGCCCTGGGCGGCAAGGCTGGCCCG
GTCGGCACCAGTTGCGTGAGCGGAAAGATGGCCGCTTCCCGGCCCTGCTGCAGGGAGCTCAAAATGGAGG
ACGCGGCGCTCGGGAGAGCGGGCGGGTGAGTCACCCACACAAAGGAAAAGGGCCTTTCCGTCCTCAGCCG
TCGCTTCATGTGACTCCACGGAGTACCGGGCGCCGTCCAGGCACCTCGATTAGTTCTCGAGCTTTTGGAG
TACGTCGTCTTTAGGTTGGGGGGAGGGGTTTTATGCGATGGAGTTTCCCCACACTGAGTGGGTGGAGACT
GAAGTTAGGCCAGCTTGGCACTTGATGTAATTCTCCTTGGAATTTGCCCTTTTTGAGTTTGGATCTTGGT
TCATTCTCAAGCCTCAGACAGTGGTTCAAAGTTTTTTTCTTCCATTTCAGGTGTCGTGAGGAATTAGCTT
GGTACTAATACGACTCACTATAGGGAGACCCAAGCTGGCTAGGTAAGCTTGGTACCGAGCTCGGATCCAC
TAGTCCAGTGTGGTGGAATTCTGCAGATATCAACAAGTTTGTACAAAAAAGTTGGCATGACTGGCAAAAC
ACAGACCAGCAACGTCACCAATAAGAATGACCCCAAGTCCATCAACTCCCGTGTTTTCATCGGCAATCTA
AATACGGCAATTGTCAAGAAAGTTGACATTGAAGCCATTTTTTCAAAGTATGGAAAAATAGTTGGATGTT
CCGTTCACAAAGGTTATGCATTTGTACAGTACATGAGTGAGCGACATGCAAGAGCTGCAGTGGCTGGAGA
AAATGCCAGAGTCATCGCCGGCCAACCACTTGATATCAACATGGCAGGAGAGCCCAAACCATACAGACCA
AAACCTGGAAACAAGAGGCCCCTTTCTGCACTTTACAGACTTGAATCAAAGGAACCTTTCCTGTCTGTTG
GCGGTTATGTCTTTGACTATGATTACTACAGAGATGATTTCTACAATCGGTTATTTGATTACCACGGGCG
TGTGCCTCCACCTCCCCGTGCAGTAATTCCGCTGAAGCGTCCCAGAGTGGCAGTCACAACGACTCGCAGG
GGGAAAGGAGTCTTTTCCATGAAAGGTGGATCGAGATCTACTGCCAGTGGGTCAACAGGTTCTAAATTGA
AATCAGATGAGTTACAGACCATCAAGAAAGAATTAACCCAGATCAAAACTAAAATTGACTCCTTGCTAGG
GCGCCTGGAGAAGATTGAGAAACAGCAGAAGGCGGAGGCAGAAGCTCAGAAGAAGCAATTGGAAGAGAGT
CTAGTGCTGATCCAAGAGGAATGTGTGTCAGAGATTGCAGATCACTCTACAGAGGAGCCTGCTGAAGGAG
GGCCAGATGCCGATGGAGAAGAGATGACAGATGGGATAGAGGAGGACTTCGATGAAGATGGGGGTCATGA
GCTGTTTCTACAGATAAAGTGCCCAACTTTCTTGTACAAAGTGGTTGATATCCAGCACAGTGGCGGCCGC
TCGAGTCTAGAGGGCCCGCGGTTCGAAACCAGCGGAGGCGGCGGAAGCGGGGGAGGAGGCAGCGGCGGAG
GCGGCAGCGGGGGCGGCGGAAGCGCTACCGGTAAGCCTATCCCTAACCCTCTCCTCGGTCTCGATTCTAC
GCGTACCGGTATGGCTTCTAACTTTACTCAGTTCGTTCTCGTCGACAATGGCGGAACTGGCGACGTGACT
GTCGCCCCAAGCAACTTCGCTAACGGGGTCGCTGAATGGATCAGCTCTAACTCGCGATCACAGGCTTACA
AAGTAACCTGTAGCGTTCGTCAGAGCTCTGCGCAGAATCGCAAATACACCATCAAAGTCGAGGTGCCTAA
AGTGGCAACCCAGACTGTTGGTGGTGAAGAGCTTCCTGTAGCCGGATGGAGATCTTACTTAAATATGGAA
CTAACCATTCCAATTTTCGCCACGAATTCCGACTGCGAGCTTATTGTTAAGGCAATGCAAGGTCTCCTAA
AAGATGGAAACCCGATTCCCTCGGCCATCGCGGCCAACTCCGGCATCTACGGAGGTGGAGGTGGATCTCG
TACGGGTTAGTAATGAGTTTAAACCCGCTGATCAGCCTCGACTGTGCCTTCTAGTTGCCAGCCATCTGTT
GTTTGCCCCTCCCCCGTGCCTTCCTTGACCCTGGAAGGTGCCACTCCCACTGTCCTTTCCTAATAAAATG
AGGAAATTGCATCGCATTGTCTGAGTAGGTGTCATTCTATTCTGGGGGGTGGGGTGGGGCAGGACAGCAA
GGGGGAGGATTGGGAAGACAATAGCAGGCATGCTGGGGATGCGGTGGGCTCTATGGCTTCTGAGGCGGAA
AGAACCAGCTGGGGCTCTAGGGGGTATCCCC
[124 nt withheld, positions 3112-3235]
C
[91 nt withheld, positions 3237-3327]
AGGGTGATGGTTCACGTACCTAGAAGTTCCTATTCCGAAGTTCCTATTCTCTAGAAAGTATAGGAACTTC
CTTGGCCAAAAAGCCTGAACTCACCGCGACGTCTGTCGAGAAGTTTCTGATCGAAAAGTTCGACAGCGTC
TCCGACCTGATGCAGCTCTCGGAGGGCGAAGAATCTCGTGCTTTCAGCTTCGATGTAGGAGGGCGTGGAT
ATGTCCTGCGGGTAAATAGCTGCGCCGATGGTTTCTACAAAGATCGTTATGTTTATCGGCACTTTGCATC
GGCCGCGCTCCCGATTCCGGAAGTGCTTGACATTGGGGAATTCAGCGAGAGCCTGACCTATTGCATCTCC
CGCCGTGCACAGGGTGTCACGTTGCAAGACCTGCCTGAAACCGAACTGCCCGCTGTTCTGCAGCCGGTCG
CGGAGGCCATGGATGCGATCGCTGCGGCCGATCTTAGCCAGACGAGCGGGTTCGGCCCATTCGGACCGCA
AGGAATCGGTCAATACACTACATGGCGTGATTTCATATGCGCGATTGCTGATCCCCATGTGTATCACTGG
CAAACTGTGATGGACGACACCGTCAGTGCGTCCGTCGCGCAGGCTCTCGATGAGCTGATGCTTTGGGCCG
AGGACTGCCCCGAAGTCCGGCACCTCGTGCACGCGGATTTCGGCTCCAACAATGTCCTGACGGACAATGG
CCGCATAACAGCGGTCATTGACTGGAGCGAGGCGATGTTCGGGGATTCCCAATACGAGGTCGCCAACATC
TTCTTCTGGAGGCCGTGGTTGGCTTGTATGGAGCAGCAGACGCGCTACTTCGAGCGGAGGCATCCGGAGC
TTGCAGGATCGCCGCGGCTCCGGGCGTATATGCTCCGCATTGGTCTTGACCAACTCTATCAGAGCTTGGT
TGACGGCAATTTCGATGATGCAGCTTGGGCGCAGGGTCGATGCGACGCAATCGTCCGATCCGGAGCCGGG
ACTGTCGGGCGTACACAAATCGCCCGCAGAAGCGCGGCCGTCTGGACCGATGGCTGTGTAGAAGTACTCG
CCGATAGTGGAAACCGACGCCCCAGCACTCGTCCGAGGGCAAAGGAATAGCACGTACTACGAGATTTCGA
TTCCACCGCCGCCTTCTATGAAAGGTTGGGCTTCGGAATCGTTTTCCGGGACGCCGGCTGGATGATCCTC
CAGCGCGGGGATCTCATGCTGGAGTTCTTCGCCCACCCCAACTTGTTTATTGCAGCTTATAATGGTTACA
AATAAAGCAATAGCATCACAAATTTCACAAATAAAGCATTTTTTTCACTGCATTCTAGTTGTGGTTTGTC
CAAACTCATCAATGTATCTTATCATGTCTGTATACCGTCGACCTCTAGCTAGAGCTTGGCGTAATCATGG
TCATAGCTGTTTCCTGTGTGAAATTGTTATCCGCTCACAATTCCACACAACATACGAGCCGGAAGCATAA
AGTGTAAAGCCTGGGGTGCCTAATGAGTGAGCTAACTCACATTAATTGCGTTGCGCTCACTGCCCGCTTT
CCAGTCGGGAAACCTGTCGTGCCAGCTGCATTAATGAATCGGCCAACGCGCGGGGAGAGGCGGTTTGCGT
ATTGGGCGCTCTTCCGCTTCCTCGCTCACTGACTCGCTGCGCTCGGTCGTTCGGCTGCGGCGAGCGGTAT
CAGCTCACTCAAAGGCGGTAATACGGTTATCCACAGAATCAGGGGATAACGCAGGAAAGAACATGTGAGC
AAAAGGCCAGCAAAAGGCCAGGAACCGTAAAAAGGCCGCGTTGCTGGCGTTTTTCCATAGGCTCCGCCCC
CCTGACGAGCATCACAAAAATCGACGCTCAAGTCAGAGGTGGCGAAACCCGACAGGACTATAAAGATACC
AGGCGTTTCCCCCTGGAAGCTCCCTCGTGCGCTCTCCTGTTCCGACCCTGCCGCTTACCGGATACCTGTC
CGCCTTTCTCCCTTCGGGAAGCGTGGCGCTTTCTCATAGCTCACGCTGTAGGTATCTCAGTTCGGTGTAG
GTCGTTCGCTCCAAGCTGGGCTGTGTGCACGAACCCCCCGTTCAGCCCGACCGCTGCGCCTTATCCGGTA
ACTATCGTCTTGAGTCCAACCCGGTAAGACACGACTTATCGCCACTGGCAGCAGCCACTGGTAACAGGAT
TAGCAGAGCGAGGTATGTAGGCGGTGCTACAGAGTTCTTGAAGTGGTGGCCTAACTACGGCTACACTAGA
AGAACAGTATTTGGTATCTGCGCTCTGCTGAAGCCAGTTACCTTCGGAAAAAGAGTTGGTAGCTCTTGAT
CCGGCAAACAAACCACCGCTGGTAGCGGTGGTTTTTTTGTTTGCAAGCAGCAGATTACGCGCAGAAAAAA
AGGATCTCAAGAAGATCCTTTGATCTTTTCTACGGGGTCTGACGCTCAGTGGAACGAAAACTCACGTTAA
GGGATTTTGGTCATGAGATTATCAAAAAGGATCTTCACCTAGATCCTTTTAAATTAAAAATGAAGTTTTA
AATCAATCTAAAGTATATATGAGTAAACTTGGTCTGACAGTTACCAATGCTTAATCAGTGAGGCACCTAT
CTCAGCGATCTGTCTATTTCGTTCATCCATAGTTGCCTGACTCCCCGTCGTGTAGATAACTACGATACGG
GAGGGCTTACCATCTGGCCCCAGTGCTGCAATGATACCGCGAGACCCACGCTCACCGGCTCCAGATTTAT
CAGCAATAAACCAGCCAGCCGGAAGGGCCGAGCGCAGAAGTGGTCCTGCAACTTTATCCGCCTCCATCCA
GTCTATTAATTGTTGCCGGGAAGCTAGAGTAAGTAGTTCGCCAGTTAATAGTTTGCGCAACGTTGTTGCC
ATTGCTACAGGCATCGTGGTGTCACGCTCGTCGTTTGGTATGGCTTCATTCAGCTCCGGTTCCCAACGAT
CAAGGCGAGTTACATGATCCCCCATGTTGTGCAAAAAAGCGGTTAGCTCCTTCGGTCCTCCGATCGTTGT
CAGAAGTAAGTTGGCCGCAGTGTTATCACTCATGGTTATGGCAGCACTGCATAATTCTCTTACTGTCATG
CCATCCGTAAGATGCTTTTCTGTGACTGGTGAGTACTCAACCAAGTCATTCTGAGAATAGTGTATGCGGC
GACCGAGTTGCTCTTGCCCGGCGTCAATACGGGATAATACCGCGCCACATAGCAGAACTTTAAAAGTGCT
CATCATTGGAAAACGTTCTTCGGGGCGAAAACTCTCAAGGATCTTACCGCTGTTGAGATCCAGTTCGATG
TAACCCACTCGTGCACCCAACTGATCTTCAGCATCTTTTACTTTCACCAGCGTTTCTGGGTGAGCAAAAA
CAGGAAGGCAAAATGCCGCAAAAAAGGGAATAAGGGCGACACGGAAATGTTGAATACTCATACTCTTCCT
TTTTCAATATTATTGAAGCATTTATCAGGGTTATTGTCTCATGAGCGGATACATATTTGAATGTATTTAG
AAAAATAAACAAATAGGGGTTCCGCGCACATTTCCCCGAAAAGTGCCACCTGACGTCGACGGATCGGGAG
ATCTCCCGATCCCCTATGGTGCACTCTCAGTACAATCTGCTCTGATGCCGCATAGTTAAGCCAGTATCTG
CTCCCTGCTTGTGTGTTGGAGGTCGCTGAGTAGTGCGCGAGCAAAATTTAAGCTACAACAAGGCAAGGCT
TGACCGACAATTGCATGAAGAATCTGCTTAGGGTTAGGCGTTTTGCGCTGCTTCGCGATGTACGGGCCAG
ATATACGCGTTGACATTGATTATTGACTAGGCTTTTGCAAAAAGCTTTGCAAAGATGGATAAAGTTTTAA
ACAGAGAGGAATCTTTGCAGCTAATGGACCTTCTAGGTCTTGAAAGGAGTGGGAATT
