>Addgene plasmid #155877 | RALYL-1 | depositor partial sequence | sequence record 301280 | Insert Sequence
ATGACTGGCAAAACACAGACCAGCAACGTCACCAATAAGAATGACCCCAAGTCCATCAACTCCCGTGTTT
TCATCGGCAATCTAAATACGGCAATTGTCAAGAAAGTTGACATTGAAGCCATTTTTTCAAAGTATGGAAA
AATAGTTGGATGTTCCGTTCACAAAGGTTATGCATTTGTACAGTACATGAGTGAGCGACATGCAAGAGCT
GCAGTGGCTGGAGAAAATGCCAGAGTCATCGCCGGCCAACCACTTGATATCAACATGGCAGGAGAGCCCA
AACCATACAGACCAAAACCTGGAAACAAGAGGCCCCTTTCTGCACTTTACAGACTTGAATCAAAGGAACC
TTTCCTGTCTGTTGGCGGTTATGTCTTTGACTATGATTACTACAGAGATGATTTCTACAATCGGTTATTT
GATTACCACGGGCGTGTGCCTCCACCTCCCCGTGCAGTAATTCCGCTGAAGCGTCCCAGAGTGGCAGTCA
CAACGACTCGCAGGGGGAAAGGAGTCTTTTCCATGAAAGGTGGATCGAGATCTACTGCCAGTGGGTCAAC
AGGTTCTAAATTGAAATCAGATGAGTTACAGACCATCAAGAAAGAATTAACCCAGATCAAAACTAAAATT
GACTCCTTGCTAGGGCGCCTGGAGAAGATTGAGAAACAGCAGAAGGCGGAGGCAGAAGCTCAGAAGAAGC
AATTGGAAGAGAGTCTAGTGCTGATCCAAGAGGAATGTGTGTCAGAGATTGCAGATCACTCTACAGAGGA
GCCTGCTGAAGGAGGGCCAGATGCCGATGGAGAAGAGATGACAGATGGGATAGAGGAGGACTTCGATGAA
GATGGGGGTCATGAGCTGTTTCTACAGATAAAG
